>Addgene plasmid #63633 | P75ECD-VfAU1-LOV_448 | addgene partial sequence | sequence record 108775 | CMV-F 5'-CGCAAATGGGCGGTAGGCGTG-3'
ACCCACTGCTTACTGGCTTATCGAAATTAATACGACTCACTATAGGGAGACCCAAGCTGGCTAGCGTTTA
AACGGGCCCTCTAGACTCGAGCGGCCGCGGCCGGCGCGCCACCATGGGAGCAGGTGCAACTGGTAGAGCA
ATGGACGGACCTAGACTCCTGCTGCTCCTCCTGCTCGGAGTGTCCCTGGGTGGAGCAAAAGAAGCATGCC
CAACTGGACTCTACACCCATTCTGGAGAGTGCTGCAAGGCCTGCAATCTGGGTGAAGGAGTCGCTCAGCC
ATGTGGAGCAAACCAGACCGTCTGTGAGCCTTGCCTGGATTCTGTGACATTCTCCGACGTGGTGTCTGCC
ACCGAGCCTTGCAAGCCATGCACCGAGTGCGTTGGCCTGCAGTCAATGTCTGCTCCCTGCGTGGAGGCTG
ACGACGCAGTGTGTAGATGCGCATATGGCTACTACCAGGATGAAACTACTGGGAGGTGCGAGGCATGTAG
GGTGTGTGAGGCAGGCAGTGGTCTGGTTTTCAGTTGCCAGGACAAGCAGAACACCGTCTGCGAGGAGTGT
CCAGACGGGACATACAGCGACGAAGCCAACCATGTCGATCCCTGCCTGCCATGTACCGTTTGCGAAGATA
CCGAACGCCAGCTGAGAGAATGCACTAGATGGGCTGACGCCGAATGTGAGGAGATCCCAGGACGGTGGAT
TACTCGCTCTACTCCTCCAGAAGGGTCAGATAGCACCGCTCCCAGCACCCAAGAACCCGAAGCTCCTCCC
GAGCAGGATCTGATTGCCTCCACAGTTGCTGGAGTCGTGACTACCGTGATGG
