>Addgene plasmid #63633 | P75ECD-VfAU1-LOV_448 | addgene partial sequence | sequence record 108796 | BGH-rev 5'-TAGAAGGCACAGTCGAGG-3'
CTCGGATCCACTAGTCCAGTGTGGTGGAATTCTTAGTCGAGTGCGTAGTCTGGTACGTCGTACGGATAGT
CGACTCCGGATCCACCGGGCTTTCTGCGCAGCATGTTACTGGTGCGCACACCTTTGTACTCAATGTTCTG
CTCGTTGACCAGCAGCTTGGCATAATCTTCGCTCACCTTTGACTGCACTCCGACGTAGTTGACAATATTG
CCCTTAGAATCTCTGAGTCCAGCCACGAAGAAGAGATTCCAGAAGGTTGTGCCATCCTGTCTATAATTCA
GCAGACAGACACTGGTATCAACGCCTTTGGTGATGGCATTCCTGATCTTATCCACAGCTCTTGGGTCTGT
TTCTGGCCCTTGCAGAAACCTGCAGTTCCTGCCCAGGATCTGGTCGAGAGAATAGCCTGTCAGTGTCAGA
AACCCTCTACTGGCGTAGACGATAGGGTTGTCTGGGAGGGAGGCGTCTGTAATGACAAAATTCTGTTGTG
CCATTTGCAGAGCCTTCACGAGACTGTAGTCAGGGCCACCGGTGGCCCTCTTGAAGGCTATGTATGCAAC
CAGTCCCACCACGACGGCAGCCAGAATAGAGCAATACACTGGAATCAGGTTGTCGGTTGTCCCTCTGGTC
ACGACGGGTTGTGAGGAACCCATCACGGTAGTCACGACTCCAGCAACTGTGGAGGCAATCAGATCCTGCT
CGGGAGGAGCTTCGGGTTCTTGGGTGCTGGGAGCGGTGCTATCTGACCCTTCTGGAGGAGTAGAGCGAGT
AATCCACCGTCCTGG
