[The description below was written by a language model from this plasmid's Addgene catalogue record.]
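Description:
P75ECD-VfAU1-LOV_448 is a mammalian expression plasmid built on the pcDNA3.1(-) backbone and propagated in E. coli under ampicillin selection; its copy number is not recorded. No feature table accompanies the entry, so the promoter, polyadenylation signal, origins and any mammalian selection marker are not stated explicitly. pcDNA3.1-series vectors normally drive the insert from the CMV immediate-early promoter and carry a neomycin resistance cassette, but this cannot be confirmed for this particular clone from the information given.

The insert encodes a chimeric membrane protein in which the extracellular and transmembrane domains of the p75 neurotrophin receptor (p75NTR) are placed upstream of the light-oxygen-voltage (LOV) sensing domain of Aureochrome 1 from the yellow-green alga Vaucheria frigida. A restriction site is also part of the design; it is described along with the p75NTR portion as preceding the LOV domain, which suggests a cloning junction for inserting or exchanging additional sequences, although the identity of the site is not given. LOV domains are flavin-binding, blue-light-responsive photosensors, and the aureochrome LOV domain is known to associate into dimers on illumination. Fusing it to a membrane-anchoring receptor ectodomain and transmembrane segment therefore places a light-sensitive module at the intracellular face of the membrane.

The arrangement is consistent with use as a modular scaffold or control construct in optogenetic engineering of light-regulated membrane receptors in cultured mammalian cells. However, the record states only that the plasmid expresses this fusion, and it lists no epitope tags, reporters or species of origin for the p75NTR portion.
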