Addgene plasmid #63633: P75ECD-VfAU1-LOV_448
Purpose: Expresses VfAU1-LOV domain (Vaucheria frigida Aureochrome 1) preceded by the extracellular and transmembrane domain of p75NTR and a restriction site
Depositing lab: Harald Janovjak. Depositing organization: Institute of Science and Technology Austria (I.S.T. Austria).
Backbone
  Vector backbone: pcDNA3.1-
  Vector type: Mammalian Expression
Growth in bacteria
  Bacterial resistance: Ampicillin, 100 μg/mL
  Growth temperature: 37°C
  Growth strain: XL10 Gold
  Copy number: Unknown
Gene/Insert
  Gene/Insert name: P75ECD-VfAU1-LOV
Terms and licenses: Academic/Nonprofit Terms; Industry Terms: Not Available to Industry
How to cite: P75ECD-VfAU1-LOV_448 was a gift from Harald Janovjak (Addgene plasmid # 63633 ; http://n2t.net/addgene:63633 ; RRID:Addgene_63633)
