LOCUS       Exported 6748 bp ds-DNA circular SYN 13-MAY-2021
DEFINITION  Expresses VfAU1-LOV domain (Vaucheria frigida Aureochrome 1)
            preceded by the extracellular and transmembrane domain of p75NTR and
            a restriction site.
ACCESSION   .
VERSION     .
KEYWORDS    P75ECD-VfAU1-LOV_448
SOURCE      synthetic DNA construct
  ORGANISM  synthetic DNA construct
REFERENCE   1 (bases 1 to 6748)
  TITLE     MYR-VfAU1-LOV_135
  JOURNAL   Unpublished
REFERENCE   2 (bases 1 to 6748)
  AUTHORS   .
  TITLE     Direct Submission
  JOURNAL   Exported May 13, 2021 from SnapGene Server 1.1.58
            http://www.snapgene.com
FEATURES             Location/Qualifiers
     source          1..6748
                     /organism="synthetic DNA construct"
                     /mol_type="other DNA"
     primer_bind     complement(44..63)
                     /label=pRS-marker
                     /note="pRS vectors, use to sequence yeast selectable
                     marker"
     enhancer        235..614
                     /label=CMV enhancer
                     /note="human cytomegalovirus immediate early enhancer"
     promoter        615..818
                     /label=CMV promoter
                     /note="human cytomegalovirus (CMV) immediate early
                     promoter"
     primer_bind     769..789
                     /label=CMV-F
                     /note="Human CMV immediate early promoter, forward primer"
     primer_bind     863..882
                     /label=T7
                     /note="T7 promoter, forward primer"
     promoter        863..881
                     /label=T7 promoter
                     /note="promoter for bacteriophage T7 RNA polymerase"
     regulatory      943..952
                     /regulatory_class="other"
                     /note="vertebrate consensus sequence for strong initiation
                     of translation (Kozak, 1987)"
     CDS             2239..2265
                     /codon_start=1
                     /product="HA (human influenza hemagglutinin) epitope tag"
                     /label=HA
                     /translation="YPYDVPDYA"
     primer_bind     complement(2342..2359)
                     /label=BGH-rev
                     /note="Bovine growth hormone terminator, reverse primer.
                     Also called BGH reverse"
     polyA_signal    2348..2572
                     /label=bGH poly(A) signal
                     /note="bovine growth hormone polyadenylation signal"
     rep_origin      2618..3046
                     /direction=RIGHT
                     /label=f1 ori
                     /note="f1 bacteriophage origin of replication; arrow
                     indicates direction of (+) strand synthesis"
     primer_bind     complement(2705..2724)
                     /label=F1ori-R
                     /note="F1 origin, reverse primer"
     primer_bind     2915..2936
                     /label=F1ori-F
                     /note="F1 origin, forward primer"
     primer_bind     complement(3055..3075)
                     /label=pBABE 3'
                     /note="SV40 enhancer, reverse primer for pBABE vectors"
     promoter        3060..3389
                     /label=SV40 promoter
                     /note="SV40 enhancer and early promoter"
     rep_origin      3240..3375
                     /label=SV40 ori
                     /note="SV40 origin of replication"
     primer_bind     3302..3321
                     /label=SV40pro-F
                     /note="SV40 promoter/origin, forward primer"
     CDS             3456..4250
                     /codon_start=1
                     /gene="aph(3')-II (or nptII)"
                     /product="aminoglycoside phosphotransferase from Tn5"
                     /label=NeoR/KanR
                     /note="confers resistance to neomycin, kanamycin, and G418
                     (Geneticin(R))"
                     /translation="MIEQDGLHAGSPAAWVERLFGYDWAQQTIGCSDAAVFRLSAQGRP
                     VLFVKTDLSGALNELQDEAARLSWLATTGVPCAAVLDVVTEAGRDWLLLGEVPGQDLLS
                     SHLAPAEKVSIMADAMRRLHTLDPATCPFDHQAKHRIERARTRMEAGLVDQDDLDEEHQ
                     GLAPAELFARLKARMPDGEDLVVTHGDACLPNIMVENGRFSGFIDCGRLGVADRYQDIA
                     LATRDIAEELGGEWADRFLVLYGIAAPDSQRIAFYRLLDEFF"
     primer_bind     complement(3510..3529)
                     /label=Neo-R
                     /note="Neomycin resistance gene, reverse primer"
     primer_bind     4120..4139
                     /label=Neo-F
                     /note="Neomycin resistance gene, forward primer"
     polyA_signal    4424..4545
                     /label=SV40 poly(A) signal
                     /note="SV40 polyadenylation signal"
     primer_bind     complement(4461..4480)
                     /label=SV40pA-R
                     /note="SV40 polyA, reverse primer"
     primer_bind     4515..4534
                     /label=EBV-rev
                     /note="SV40 polyA terminator, reverse primer"
     primer_bind     complement(4594..4610)
                     /label=M13 rev
                     /note="common sequencing primer, one of multiple similar
                     variants"
     primer_bind     complement(4594..4610)
                     /label=M13 Reverse
                     /note="In lacZ gene. Also called M13-rev"
     primer_bind     complement(4607..4629)
                     /label=M13/pUC Reverse
                     /note="In lacZ gene"
     protein_bind    4618..4634
                     /label=lac operator
                     /bound_moiety="lac repressor encoded by lacI"
                     /note="The lac repressor binds to the lac operator to
                     inhibit transcription in E. coli. This inhibition can be
                     relieved by adding lactose or
                     isopropyl-beta-D-thiogalactopyranoside (IPTG)."
     promoter        complement(4642..4672)
                     /label=lac promoter
                     /note="promoter for the E. coli lac operon"
     protein_bind    4687..4708
                     /label=CAP binding site
                     /bound_moiety="E. coli catabolite activator protein"
                     /note="CAP binding activates transcription in the presence
                     of cAMP."
     primer_bind     complement(4825..4842)
                     /label=L4440
                     /note="L4440 vector, forward primer"
     rep_origin      complement(4996..5581)
                     /direction=LEFT
                     /label=ori
                     /note="high-copy-number ColE1/pMB1/pBR322/pUC origin of
                     replication"
     primer_bind     complement(5076..5095)
                     /label=pBR322ori-F
                     /note="pBR322 origin, forward primer"
     CDS             complement(5752..6612)
                     /codon_start=1
                     /gene="bla"
                     /product="beta-lactamase"
                     /label=AmpR
                     /note="confers resistance to ampicillin, carbenicillin, and
                     related antibiotics"
                     /translation="MSIQHFRVALIPFFAAFCLPVFAHPETLVKVKDAEDQLGARVGYI
                     ELDLNSGKILESFRPEERFPMMSTFKVLLCGAVLSRIDAGQEQLGRRIHYSQNDLVEYS
                     PVTEKHLTDGMTVRELCSAAITMSDNTAANLLLTTIGGPKELTAFLHNMGDHVTRLDRW
                     EPELNEAIPNDERDTTMPVAMATTLRKLLTGELLTLASRQQLIDWMEADKVAGPLLRSA
                     LPAGWFIADKSGAGERGSRGIIAALGPDGKPSRIVVIYTTGSQATMDERNRQIAEIGAS
                     LIKHW"
     primer_bind     6375..6394
                     /label=Amp-R
                     /note="Ampicillin resistance gene, reverse primer"
     promoter        complement(6613..6717)
                     /gene="bla"
                     /label=AmpR promoter
ORIGIN
        1 gacggatcgg gagatctccc gatcccctat ggtgcactct cagtacaatc tgctctgatg
       61 ccgcatagtt aagccagtat ctgctccctg cttgtgtgtt ggaggtcgct gagtagtgcg
      121 cgagcaaaat ttaagctaca acaaggcaag gcttgaccga caattgcatg aagaatctgc
      181 ttagggttag gcgttttgcg ctgcttcgcg atgtacgggc cagatatacg cgttgacatt
      241 gattattgac tagttattaa tagtaatcaa ttacggggtc attagttcat agcccatata
      301 tggagttccg cgttacataa cttacggtaa atggcccgcc tggctgaccg cccaacgacc
      361 cccgcccatt gacgtcaata atgacgtatg ttcccatagt aacgccaata gggactttcc
      421 attgacgtca atgggtggag tatttacggt aaactgccca cttggcagta catcaagtgt
      481 atcatatgcc aagtacgccc cctattgacg tcaatgacgg taaatggccc gcctggcatt
      541 atgcccagta catgacctta tgggactttc ctacttggca gtacatctac gtattagtca
      601 tcgctattac catggtgatg cggttttggc agtacatcaa tgggcgtgga tagcggtttg
      661 actcacgggg atttccaagt ctccacccca ttgacgtcaa tgggagtttg ttttggcacc
      721 aaaatcaacg ggactttcca aaatgtcgta acaactccgc cccattgacg caaatgggcg
      781 gtaggcgtgt acggtgggag gtctatataa gcagagctct ctggctaact agagaaccca
      841 ctgcttactg gcttatcgaa attaatacga ctcactatag ggagacccaa gctggctagc
      901 gtttaaacgg gccctctaga ctcgagcggc cgcggccggc gcgccaccat gggagcaggt
      961 gcaactggta gagcaatgga cggacctaga ctcctgctgc tcctcctgct cggagtgtcc
     1021 ctgggtggag caaaagaagc atgcccaact ggactctaca cccattctgg agagtgctgc
     1081 aaggcctgca atctgggtga aggagtcgct cagccatgtg gagcaaacca gaccgtctgt
     1141 gagccttgcc tggattctgt gacattctcc gacgtggtgt ctgccaccga gccttgcaag
     1201 ccatgcaccg agtgcgttgg cctgcagtca atgtctgctc cctgcgtgga ggctgacgac
     1261 gcagtgtgta gatgcgcata tggctactac caggatgaaa ctactgggag gtgcgaggca
     1321 tgtagggtgt gtgaggcagg cagtggtctg gttttcagtt gccaggacaa gcagaacacc
     1381 gtctgcgagg agtgtccaga cgggacatac agcgacgaag ccaaccatgt cgatccctgc
     1441 ctgccatgta ccgtttgcga agataccgaa cgccagctga gagaatgcac tagatgggct
     1501 gacgccgaat gtgaggagat cccaggacgg tggattactc gctctactcc tccagaaggg
     1561 tcagatagca ccgctcccag cacccaagaa cccgaagctc ctcccgagca ggatctgatt
     1621 gcctccacag ttgctggagt cgtgactacc gtgatgggtt cctcacaacc cgtcgtgacc
     1681 agagggacaa ccgacaacct gattccagtg tattgctcta ttctggctgc cgtcgtggtg
     1741 ggactggttg catacatagc cttcaagagg gccaccggtg gccctgacta cagtctcgtg
     1801 aaggctctgc aaatggcaca acagaatttt gtcattacag acgcctccct cccagacaac
     1861 cctatcgtct acgccagtag agggtttctg acactgacag gctattctct cgaccagatc
     1921 ctgggcagga actgcaggtt tctgcaaggg ccagaaacag acccaagagc tgtggataag
     1981 atcaggaatg ccatcaccaa aggcgttgat accagtgtct gtctgctgaa ttatagacag
     2041 gatggcacaa ccttctggaa tctcttcttc gtggctggac tcagagattc taagggcaat
     2101 attgtcaact acgtcggagt gcagtcaaag gtgagcgaag attatgccaa gctgctggtc
     2161 aacgagcaga acattgagta caaaggtgtg cgcaccagta acatgctgcg cagaaagccc
     2221 ggtggatccg gagtcgacta tccgtacgac gtaccagact acgcactcga ctaagaattc
     2281 caccacactg gactagtgga tccgagctcg gtaccaagct taagtttaaa ccgctgatca
     2341 gcctcgactg tgccttctag ttgccagcca tctgttgttt gcccctcccc cgtgccttcc
     2401 ttgaccctgg aaggtgccac tcccactgtc ctttcctaat aaaatgagga aattgcatcg
     2461 cattgtctga gtaggtgtca ttctattctg gggggtgggg tggggcagga cagcaagggg
     2521 gaggattggg aagacaatag caggcatgct ggggatgcgg tgggctctat ggcttctgag
     2581 gcggaaagaa ccagctgggg ctctaggggg tatccccnnn nnnnnnnnnn nnnnnnnnnn
     2641 nnnnnnnnnn nnnnnnnnnn nnnnnnnnnn nnnnnnnnnn nnnnnnnnnn nnnnnnnnnn
     2701 nnnnnnnnnn nnnnnnnnnn nnnnnnnnnn nnnnnnnnnn ncnnnnnnnn nnnnnnnnnn
     2761 nnnnnnnnnn nnnnnnnnnn nnnnnnnnnn nnnnnnnnnn nnnnnnnnnn nnnnnnnnnn
     2821 nnnnnnnnnn nnnannnnnn nnnnnnnnnn nnnnnnnnnn nnnnnnnnnn nnnnnnnnnn
     2881 nnncctttga cgttggagtc cacgttcttt aatagtggac tcttgttcca aactggaaca
     2941 acactcaacc ctatctcggt ctattctttt gatttataag ggattttgcc gatttcggcc
     3001 tattggttaa aaaatgagct gatttaacaa aaatttaacg cgaattaatt ctgtggaatg
     3061 tgtgtcagtt agggtgtgga aagtccccag gctccccagc aggcagaagt atgcaaagca
     3121 tgcatctcaa ttagtcagca accaggtgtg gaaagtcccc aggctcccca gcaggcagaa
     3181 gtatgcaaag catgcatctc aattagtcag caaccatagt cccgccccta actccgccca
     3241 tcccgcccct aactccgccc agttccgccc attctccgcc ccatggctga ctaatttttt
     3301 ttatttatgc agaggccgag gccgcctctg cctctgagct attccagaag tagtgaggag
     3361 gcttttttgg aggcctaggc ttttgcaaaa agctcccggg agcttgtata tccattttcg
     3421 gatctgatca agagacagga tgaggatcgt ttcgcatgat tgaacaagat ggattgcacg
     3481 caggttctcc ggccgcttgg gtggagaggc tattcggcta tgactgggca caacagacaa
     3541 tcggctgctc tgatgccgcc gtgttccggc tgtcagcgca ggggcgcccg gttctttttg
     3601 tcaagaccga cctgtccggt gccctgaatg aactgcagga cgaggcagcg cggctatcgt
     3661 ggctggccac gacgggcgtt ccttgcgcag ctgtgctcga cgttgtcact gaagcgggaa
     3721 gggactggct gctattgggc gaagtgccgg ggcaggatct cctgtcatct caccttgctc
     3781 ctgccgagaa agtatccatc atggctgatg caatgcggcg gctgcatacg cttgatccgg
     3841 ctacctgccc attcgaccac caagcgaaac atcgcatcga gcgagcacgt actcggatgg
     3901 aagccggtct tgtcgatcag gatgatctgg acgaagagca tcaggggctc gcgccagccg
     3961 aactgttcgc caggctcaag gcgcgcatgc ccgacggcga ggatctcgtc gtgacccatg
     4021 gcgatgcctg cttgccgaat atcatggtgg aaaatggccg cttttctgga ttcatcgact
     4081 gtggccggct gggtgtggcg gaccgctatc aggacatagc gttggctacc cgtgatattg
     4141 ctgaagagct tggcggcgaa tgggctgacc gcttcctcgt gctttacggt atcgccgctc
     4201 ccgattcgca gcgcatcgcc ttctatcgcc ttcttgacga gttcttctga gcgggactct
     4261 ggggttcgaa atgaccgacc aagcgacgcc caacctgcca tcacgagatt tcgattccac
     4321 cgccgccttc tatgaaaggt tgggcttcgg aatcgttttc cgggacgccg gctggatgat
     4381 cctccagcgc ggggatctca tgctggagtt cttcgcccac cccaacttgt ttattgcagc
     4441 ttataatggt tacaaataaa gcaatagcat cacaaatttc acaaataaag catttttttc
     4501 actgcattct agttgtggtt tgtccaaact catcaatgta tcttatcatg tctgtatacc
     4561 gtcgacctct agctagagct tggcgtaatc atggtcatag ctgtttcctg tgtgaaattg
     4621 ttatccgctc acaattccac acaacatacg agccggaagc ataaagtgta aagcctgggg
     4681 tgcctaatga gtgagctaac tcacattaat tgcgttgcgc tcactgcccg ctttccagtc
     4741 gggaaacctg tcgtgccagc tgcattaatg aatcggccaa cgcgcgggga gaggcggttt
     4801 gcgtattggg cgctcttccg cttcctcgct cactgactcg ctgcgctcgg tcgttcggct
     4861 gcggcgagcg gtatcagctc actcaaaggc ggtaatacgg ttatccacag aatcagggga
     4921 taacgcagga aagaacatgt gagcaaaagg ccagcaaaag gccaggaacc gtaaaaaggc
     4981 cgcgttgctg gcgtttttcc ataggctccg cccccctgac gagcatcaca aaaatcgacg
     5041 ctcaagtcag aggtggcgaa acccgacagg actataaaga taccaggcgt ttccccctgg
     5101 aagctccctc gtgcgctctc ctgttccgac cctgccgctt accggatacc tgtccgcctt
     5161 tctcccttcg ggaagcgtgg cgctttctca tagctcacgc tgtaggtatc tcagttcggt
     5221 gtaggtcgtt cgctccaagc tgggctgtgt gcacgaaccc cccgttcagc ccgaccgctg
     5281 cgccttatcc ggtaactatc gtcttgagtc caacccggta agacacgact tatcgccact
     5341 ggcagcagcc actggtaaca ggattagcag agcgaggtat gtaggcggtg ctacagagtt
     5401 cttgaagtgg tggcctaact acggctacac tagaagaaca gtatttggta tctgcgctct
     5461 gctgaagcca gttaccttcg gaaaaagagt tggtagctct tgatccggca aacaaaccac
     5521 cgctggtagc ggtttttttg tttgcaagca gcagattacg cgcagaaaaa aaggatctca
     5581 agaagatcct ttgatctttt ctacggggtc tgacgctcag tggaacgaaa actcacgtta
     5641 agggattttg gtcatgagat tatcaaaaag gatcttcacc tagatccttt taaattaaaa
     5701 atgaagtttt aaatcaatct aaagtatata tgagtaaact tggtctgaca gttaccaatg
     5761 cttaatcagt gaggcaccta tctcagcgat ctgtctattt cgttcatcca tagttgcctg
     5821 actccccgtc gtgtagataa ctacgatacg ggagggctta ccatctggcc ccagtgctgc
     5881 aatgataccg cgagacccac gctcaccggc tccagattta tcagcaataa accagccagc
     5941 cggaagggcc gagcgcagaa gtggtcctgc aactttatcc gcctccatcc agtctattaa
     6001 ttgttgccgg gaagctagag taagtagttc gccagttaat agtttgcgca acgttgttgc
     6061 cattgctaca ggcatcgtgg tgtcacgctc gtcgtttggt atggcttcat tcagctccgg
     6121 ttcccaacga tcaaggcgag ttacatgatc ccccatgttg tgcaaaaaag cggttagctc
     6181 cttcggtcct ccgatcgttg tcagaagtaa gttggccgca gtgttatcac tcatggttat
     6241 ggcagcactg cataattctc ttactgtcat gccatccgta agatgctttt ctgtgactgg
     6301 tgagtactca accaagtcat tctgagaata gtgtatgcgg cgaccgagtt gctcttgccc
     6361 ggcgtcaata cgggataata ccgcgccaca tagcagaact ttaaaagtgc tcatcattgg
     6421 aaaacgttct tcggggcgaa aactctcaag gatcttaccg ctgttgagat ccagttcgat
     6481 gtaacccact cgtgcaccca actgatcttc agcatctttt actttcacca gcgtttctgg
     6541 gtgagcaaaa acaggaaggc aaaatgccgc aaaaaaggga ataagggcga cacggaaatg
     6601 ttgaatactc atactcttcc tttttcaata ttattgaagc atttatcagg gttattgtct
     6661 catgagcgga tacatatttg aatgtattta gaaaaataaa caaatagggg ttccgcgcac
     6721 atttccccga aaagtgccac ctgacgtc
//
